Addgene plasmid #55380: mCerulean-LaminB1-10
Purpose: Localization: Nuclear Envelope, Excitation: 433, Emission: 475
Depositing lab: Michael Davidson. Depositing organization: Florida State University, Tallahassee. Publication: Fluorescent protein tracking and detection: fluorescent protein structure and color variants. Rizzo MA, Davidson MW, Piston DW. Cold Spring Harb Protoc. 2009 Dec;2009(12):pdb.top63. doi: 10.1101/pdb.top63. PubMed 20150100.
Backbone
  Vector backbone: mCerulean
  Backbone size w/o insert (bp): 4750
  Vector type: Mammalian Expression
  Selectable markers: Neomycin (select with G418)
Growth in bacteria
  Bacterial resistance: Kanamycin, 50 μg/mL
  Growth temperature: 37°C
  Growth strain: DH5alpha
  Copy number: High Copy
Gene/Insert
  Gene/Insert name: LaminB1 (alt name: NM_005573.2)
  Species: H. sapiens (human)
  Entrez Gene: LMNB1 (a.k.a. ADLD, LMN, LMN2, LMNB, MCPH26)
  Promoter: CMV
  Tag / fusion protein: mCerulean (N terminal on backbone)
  Cloning method: Unknown
  Sequencing primers: 5′ CMV-F; 3′ SV40pA-R
Terms and licenses: Academic/Nonprofit Terms; Industry Terms: Not Available to Industry
Depositor comments: . Excitation = 433; Emission = 475
How to cite: mCerulean-LaminB1-10 was a gift from Michael Davidson (Addgene plasmid # 55380 ; http://n2t.net/addgene:55380 ; RRID:Addgene_55380)
