[The description below was written by a language model from this plasmid's Addgene catalogue record.]
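Description:
mCerulean-LaminB1-10 is a mammalian expression plasmid that produces human lamin B1 (LMNB1) fused to the cyan fluorescent protein mCerulean. It is built on an mCerulean backbone of about 4.75 kb (excluding the insert). The fluorescent protein is supplied by the backbone and sits at the N terminus of the fusion, so lamin B1 forms the C-terminal portion. This arrangement leaves the C-terminal end of lamin B1 free, which matters because lamins generally depend on C-terminal processing for targeting to the inner nuclear membrane. Transcription is driven by the CMV promoter, a strong constitutive promoter in most mammalian cell lines. The listed 3′ sequencing primer suggests an SV40 polyadenylation signal downstream of the insert, although no feature table is provided to confirm the exact layout. The "10" in the name probably refers to the linker length between the two fusion partners, but the record does not say so.

In bacteria the plasmid is maintained at high copy under kanamycin selection. A neomycin resistance marker allows G418 selection of stably transfected mammalian cells. The record does not name the replication origin, and the cloning method is listed as unknown.

The construct serves as a localization marker for the nuclear envelope. The expressed fusion incorporates into the nuclear lamina and outlines the nuclear periphery in cyan, with an excitation peak at 433 nm and an emission peak at 475 nm. Typical uses supported by the record include live- or fixed-cell imaging of the nuclear envelope. It belongs to a set of fluorescent protein fusions designed for tracking subcellular structures and comparing colour variants.
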