>Addgene plasmid #55380 | mCerulean-LaminB1-10 | depositor partial sequence | sequence record 85784 | insert sequence
GACGTCAGATCCGCTAGCGCTACCGGTCGCCACCATGGTGAGCAAGGGCGAGGAGCTGTTCACCGGGGTG
GTGCCCATCCTGGTCGAGCTGGACGGCGACGTAAACGGCCACAAGTTCAGCGTGTCCGGCGAGGGCGAGG
GCGATGCCACCTACGGCAAGCTGACCCTGAAGTTCATCTGCACCACCGGCAAGCTGCCCGTGCCCTGGCC
CACCCTCGTGACCACCCTGACCTGGGGCGTGCAGTGCTTCGCCCGCTACCCCGACCACATGAAGCAGCAC
GACTTCTTCAAGTCCGCCATGCCCGAAGGCTACGTCCAGGAGCGCACCATCTTCTTCAAGGACGACGGCA
ACTACAAGACCCGCGCCGAGGTGAAGTTCGAGGGCGACACCCTGGTGAACCGCATCGAGCTGAAGGGCAT
CGACTTCAAGGAGGACGGCAACATCCTGGGGCACAAGCTGGAGTACAACGCCATCAGCGACAACGTCTAT
ATCACCGCCGACAAGCAGAAGAACGGCATCAAGGCCAACTTCAAGATCCGCCACAACATCGAGGACGGCA
GCGTGCAGCTCGCCGACCACTACCAGCAGAACACCCCCATCGGCGACGGCCCCGTGCTGCTGCCCGACAA
CCACTACCTGAGCACCCAGTCCAAGCTGAGCAAAGACCCCAACGAGAAGCGCGATCACATGGTCCTGCTG
GAGTTCGTGACCGCCGCCGGGATCACTCTCGGCATGGACGAGCTGTACAAGTCCGGACTCAGATCTCGAG
CTCAAGCTTCGATGGCGACTGCGACCCCCGTGCCGCCGCGGATGGGCAGCCGCGCTGGCGGCCCCACCAC
GCCGCTGAGCCCCACGCGCCTGTCGCGGCTCCAGGAGAAGGAGGAGCTGCGCGAGCTCAATGACCGGCTG
GCGGTGTACATCGACAAGGTGCGCAGCCTGGAGACGGAGAACAGCGCGCTGCAGCTGCAGGTGACGGAGC
GCGAGGAGGTGCGCGGCCGTGAGCTCACCGGCCTCAAGGCGCTCTACGAGACCGAGCTGGCCGACGCGCG
ACGCGCGCTCGACGACACGGCCCGCGAGCGCGCCAAGCTGCAGATCGAGCTGGGCAAGTGCAAGGCGGAA
CACGACCAGCTGCTCCTCAACTATGCTAAGAAGGAATCTGATCTTAATGGCGCCCAGATCAAGCTTCGAG
AATATGAAGCAGCACTCAATTCGAAAGATGCAGCTCTTGCTACTGCACTTGGTGACAAAAAAAGTTTAGA
GGGAGATTTGGAGGATCTGAAGGATCAGATTGCCCAGTTGGAAGCCTCCTTAGCTGCAGCCAAAAAACAG
TTAGCAGATGAAACTTTACTTAAAGTAGATTTGGAGAATCGTTGTCAGAGCCTTACTGAGGACTTGGAGT
TTCGCAAAAGCATGTATGAAGAGGAGATTAACGAGACCAGAAGGAAGCATGAAACGCGCTTGGTAGAGGT
GGATTCTGGGCGTCAAATTGAGTATGAGTACAAGCTGGCGCAAGCCCTTCATGAGATGAGAGAGCAACAT
GATGCCCAAGTGAGGCTGTATAAGGAGGAGCTGGAGCAGACTTACCATGCCAAACTTGAGAATGCCAGAC
TGTCATCAGAGATGAATACTTCTACTGTCAACAGTGCCAGGGAAGAACTGATGGAAAGCCGCATGAGAAT
TGAGAGCCTTTCATCCCAGCTTTCTAATCTACAGAAAGAGTCTAGAGCATGTTTGGAAAGGATTCAAGAA
TTAGAGGACTTGCTTGCTAAAGAAAAAGACAACTCTCGTCGCATGCTGACAGACAAAGAGAGAGAGATGG
CGGAAATAAGGGATCAAATGCAGCAACAGCTGAATGACTATGAACAGCTTCTTGATGTAAAGTTAGCCCT
GGACATGGAAATCAGTGCTTACAGGAAACTCTTAGAAGGCGAAGAAGAGAGGTTGAAGCTGTCTCCAAGC
CCTTCTTCCCGTGTGACAGTATCCCGAGCATCCTCAAGTCGTAGTGTACGTACAACTAGAGGAAAGCGGA
AGAGGGTTGATGTGGAAGAATCAGAGGCGAGTAGTAGTGTTAGCATCTCTCATTCCGCCTCAGCCACTGG
AAATGTTTGCATCGAAGAAATTGATGTTGATGGGAAATTTATCCGCTTGAAGAACACTTCTGAACAGGAT
CAACCAATGGGAGGCTGGGAGATGATCAGAAAAATTGGAGACACATCAGTCAGTTATAAATATACCTCAA
GATATGTGCTGAAGGCAGGCCAGACTGTTACAATTTGGGCTGCAAACGCTGGTGTCACAGCCAGCCCCCC
AACTGACCTCATCTGGAAGAACCAGAACTCGTGGGGCACTGGCGAAGATGTGAAGGTTATATTGAAAAAT
TCTCAGGGAGAGGAGGTTGCTCAAAGAAGTACAGTCTTTAAAACAACCATACCTGAAGAAGAGGAGGAGG
AGGAAGAAGCAGCTGGAGTGGTTGTTGAGGAAGAACTTTTCCACCAGCAGGGAACCCCAAGAGCATCCAA
TAGAAGCTGTGCAATTATGTAGGGATCCACCGGATC
