>Addgene plasmid #55380 | mCerulean-LaminB1-10 | addgene partial sequence | sequence record 104677 | N-ter GFP 5'-GGATCACTCTCGGCATGG-3'
AGCTTCGATGGCGACTGCGACCCCCGTGCCGCCGCGGATGGGCAGCCGCGCTGGCGGCCCCACCACGCCG
CTGAGCCCCACGCGCCTGTCGCGGCTCCAGGAGAAGGAGGAGCTGCGCGAGCTCAATGACCGGCTGGCGG
TGTACATCGACAAGGTGCGCAGCCTGGAGACGGAGAACAGCGCGCTGCAGCTGCAGGTGACGGAGCGCGA
GGAGGTGCGCGGCCGTGAGCTCACCGGCCTCAAGGCGCTCTACGAGACCGAGCTGGCCGACGCGCGACGC
GCGCTCGACGACACGGCCCGCGAGCGCGCCAAGCTGCAGATCGAGCTGGGCAAGTGCAAGGCGGAACACG
ACCAGCTGCTCCTCAACTATGCTAAGAAGGAATCTGATCTTAATGGCGCCCAGATCAAGCTTCGAGAATA
TGAAGCAGCACTCAATTCGAAAGATGCAGCTCTTGCTACTGCACTTGGTGACAAAAAAAGTTTAGAGGGA
GATTTGGAGGATCTGAAGGATCAGATTGCCCAGTTGGAAGCCTCCTTAGCTGCAGCCAAAAAACAGTTAG
CAGATGAAACTTTACTTAAAGTAGATTTGGAGAATCGTTGTCAGAGCCTTACTGAGGACTTGGAGTTTCG
CAAAAGCATGTATGAAGAGGAGATTAACGAGACCAGAAGGAAGCATGAAACGCGCTTGGTAGAGGTGGAT
TCTGGGCGTCAAATTGAGTATGAGTACAAGCTGGCGCAAGCCCTTCATGAGATGAGAGAGCAACATGATG
CCCAAGTGAGGCTGTATAAGGAGGAGCTGGAGCAGACTTACCATGCCAA
